>Addgene plasmid #34999 | Ngn2 | depositor full sequence | sequence record 42518 | Ngn2 sequence 7833 bps
CAGGTGGCACTTTTCGGGGAAATGTGCGCGGAACCCCTATTTGTTTATTTTTCTAAATACATTCAAATAT
GTATCCGCTCATGAGACAATAACCCTGATAAATGCTTCAATAATATTGAAAAAGGAAGAGTATGAGTATT
CAACATTTCCGTGTCGCCCTTATTCCCTTTTTTGCGGCATTTTGCCTTCCTGTTTTTGCTCACCCAGAAA
CGCTGGTGAAAGTAAAAGATGCTGAAGATCAGTTGGGTGCACGAGTGGGTTACATCGAACTGGATCTCAA
CAGCGGTAAGATCCTTGAGAGTTTTCGCCCCGAAGAACGTTTTCCAATGATGAGCACTTTTAAAGTTCTG
CTATGTGGCGCGGTATTATCCCGTATTGACGCCGGGCAAGAGCAACTCGGTCGCCGCATACACTATTCTC
AGAATGACTTGGTTGAGTACTCACCAGTCACAGAAAAGCATCTTACGGATGGCATGACAGTAAGAGAATT
ATGCAGTGCTGCCATAACCATGAGTGATAACACTGCGGCCAACTTACTTCTGACAACGATCGGAGGACCG
AAGGAGCTAACCGCTTTTTTGCACAACATGGGGGATCATGTAACTCGCCTTGATCGTTGGGAACCGGAGC
TGAATGAAGCCATACCAAACGACGAGCGTGACACCACGATGCCTGTAGCAATGGCAACAACGTTGCGCAA
ACTATTAACTGGCGAACTACTTACTCTAGCTTCCCGGCAACAATTAATAGACTGGATGGAGGCGGATAAA
GTTGCAGGACCACTTCTGCGCTCGGCCCTTCCGGCTGGCTGGTTTATTGCTGATAAATCTGGAGCCGGTG
AGCGTGGGTCTCGCGGTATCATTGCAGCACTGGGGCCAGATGGTAAGCCCTCCCGTATCGTAGTTATCTA
CACGACGGGGAGTCAGGCAACTATGGATGAACGAAATAGACAGATCGCTGAGATAGGTGCCTCACTGATT
AAGCATTGGTAACTGTCAGACCAAGTTTACTCATATATACTTTAGATTGATTTAAAACTTCATTTTTAAT
TTAAAAGGATCTAGGTGAAGATCCTTTTTGATAATCTCATGACCAAAATCCCTTAACGTGAGTTTTCGTT
CCACTGAGCGTCAGACCCCGTAGAAAAGATCAAAGGATCTTCTTGAGATCCTTTTTTTCTGCGCGTAATC
TGCTGCTTGCAAACAAAAAAACCACCGCTACCAGCGGTGGTTTGTTTGCCGGATCAAGAGCTACCAACTC
TTTTTCCGAAGGTAACTGGCTTCAGCAGAGCGCAGATACCAAATACTGTCCTTCTAGTGTAGCCGTAGTT
AGGCCACCACTTCAAGAACTCTGTAGCACCGCCTACATACCTCGCTCTGCTAATCCTGTTACCAGTGGCT
GCTGCCAGTGGCGATAAGTCGTGTCTTACCGGGTTGGACTCAAGACGATAGTTACCGGATAAGGCGCAGC
GGTCGGGCTGAACGGGGGGTTCGTGCACACAGCCCAGCTTGGAGCGAACGACCTACACCGAACTGAGATA
CCTACAGCGTGAGCTATGAGAAAGCGCCACGCTTCCCGAAGGGAGAAAGGCGGACAGGTATCCGGTAAGC
GGCAGGGTCGGAACAGGAGAGCGCACGAGGGAGCTTCCAGGGGGAAACGCCTGGTATCTTTATAGTCCTG
TCGGGTTTCGCCACCTCTGACTTGAGCGTCGATTTTTGTGATGCTCGTCAGGGGGGCGGAGCCTATGGAA
AAACGCCAGCAACGCGGCCTTTTTACGGTTCCTGGCCTTTTGCTGGCCTTTTGCTCACATGTTCTTTCCT
GCGTTATCCCCTGATTCTGTGGATAACCGTATTACCGCCTTTGAGTGAGCTGATACCGCTCGCCGCAGCC
GAACGACCGAGCGCAGCGAGTCAGTGAGCGAGGAAGCGGAAGAGCGCCCAATACGCAAACCGCCTCTCCC
CGCGCGTTGGCCGATTCATTAATGCAGCTGGCACGACAGGTTTCCCGACTGGAAAGCGGGCAGTGAGCGC
AACGCAATTAATGTGAGTTAGCTCACTCATTAGGCACCCCAGGCTTTACACTTTATGCTTCCGGCTCGTA
TGTTGTGTGGAATTGTGAGCGGATAACAATTTCACACAGGAAACAGCTATGACCATGATTACGCCAAGCG
CGCAATTAACCCTCACTAAAGGGAACAAAAGCTGGAGCTGCAAGCTTGGCCATTGCATACGTTGTATCCA
TATCATAATATGTACATTTATATTGGCTCATGTCCAACATTACCGCCATGTTGACATTGATTATTGACTA
GTTATTAATAGTAATCAATTACGGGGTCATTAGTTCATAGCCCATATATGGAGTTCCGCGTTACATAACT
TACGGTAAATGGCCCGCCTGGCTGACCGCCCAACGACCCCCGCCCATTGACGTCAATAATGACGTATGTT
CCCATAGTAACGCCAATAGGGACTTTCCATTGACGTCAATGGGTGGAGTATTTACGGTAAACTGCCCACT
TGGCAGTACATCAAGTGTATCATATGCCAAGTACGCCCCCTATTGACGTCAATGACGGTAAATGGCCCGC
CTGGCATTATGCCCAGTACATGACCTTATGGGACTTTCCTACTTGGCAGTACATCTACGTATTAGTCATC
GCTATTACCATGGTGATGCGGTTTTGGCAGTACATCAATGGGCGTGGATAGCGGTTTGACTCACGGGGAT
TTCCAAGTCTCCACCCCATTGACGTCAATGGGAGTTTGTTTTGGCACCAAAATCAACGGGACTTTCCAAA
ATGTCGTAACAACTCCGCCCCATTGACGCAAATGGGCGGTAGGCGTGTACGGTGGGAGGTCTATATAAGC
AGAGCTCGTTTAGTGAACCGGGGTCTCTCTGGTTAGACCAGATCTGAGCCTGGGAGCTCTCTGGCTAACT
AGGGAACCCACTGCTTAAGCCTCAATAAAGCTTGCCTTGAGTGCTTCAAGTAGTGTGTGCCCGTCTGTTG
TGTGACTCTGGTAACTAGAGATCCCTCAGACCCTTTTAGTCAGTGTGGAAAATCTCTAGCAGTGGCGCCC
GAACAGGGACCTGAAAGCGAAAGGGAAACCAGAGCTCTCTCGACGCAGGACTCGGCTTGCTGAAGCGCGC
ACGGCAAGAGGCGAGGGGCGGCGACTGGTGAGTACGCCAAAAATTTTGACTAGCGGAGGCTAGAAGGAGA
GAGATGGGTGCGAGAGCGTCAGTATTAAGCGGGGGAGAATTAGATCGCGATGGGAAAAAATTCGGTTAAG
GCCAGGGGGAAAGAAAAAATATAAATTAAAACATATAGTATGGGCAAGCAGGGAGCTAGAACGATTCGCA
GTTAATCCTGGCCTGTTAGAAACATCAGAAGGCTGTAGACAAATACTGGGACAGCTACAACCATCCCTTC
AGACAGGATCAGAAGAACTTAGATCATTATATAATACAGTAGCAACCCTCTATTGTGTGCATCAAAGGAT
AGAGATAAAAGACACCAAGGAAGCTTTAGACAAGATAGAGGAAGAGCAAAACAAAAGTAAGACCACCGCA
CAGCAAGCGGCCGCTGATCTTCAGACCTGGAGGAGGAGATATGAGGGACAATTGGAGAAGTGAATTATAT
AAATATAAAGTAGTAAAAATTGAACCATTAGGAGTAGCACCCACCAAGGCAAAGAGAAGAGTGGTGCAGA
GAGAAAAAAGAGCAGTGGGAATAGGAGCTTTGTTCCTTGGGTTCTTGGGAGCAGCAGGAAGCACTATGGG
CGCAGCCTCAATGACGCTGACGGTACAGGCCAGACAATTATTGTCTGGTATAGTGCAGCAGCAGAACAAT
TTGCTGAGGGCTATTGAGGCGCAACAGCATCTGTTGCAACTCACAGTCTGGGGCATCAAGCAGCTCCAGG
CAAGAATCCTGGCTGTGGAAAGATACCTAAAGGATCAACAGCTCCTGGGGATTTGGGGTTGCTCTGGAAA
ACTCATTTGCACCACTGCTGTGCCTTGGAATGCTAGTTGGAGTAATAAATCTCTGGAACAGATTTGGAAT
CACACGACCTGGATGGAGTGGGACAGAGAAATTAACAATTACACAAGCTTAATACACTCCTTAATTGAAG
AATCGCAAAACCAGCAAGAAAAGAATGAACAAGAATTATTGGAATTAGATAAATGGGCAAGTTTGTGGAA
TTGGTTTAACATAACAAATTGGCTGTGGTATATAAAATTATTCATAATGATAGTAGGAGGCTTGGTAGGT
TTAAGAATAGTTTTTGCTGTACTTTCTATAGTGAATAGAGTTAGGCAGGGATATTCACCATTATCGTTTC
AGACCCACCTCCCAACCCCGAGGGGACCCGACAGGCCCGAAGGAATAGAAGAAGAAGGTGGAGAGAGAGA
CAGAGACAGATCCATTCGATTAGTGAACGGATCTCGACGGTATCGGTTAACTTTTAAAAGAAAAGGGGGG
ATTGGGGGGTACAGTGCAGGGGAAAGAATAGTAGACATAATAGCAACAGACATACAAACTAAAGAATTAC
AAAAACAAATTACAAAAATTCAAAATTTTATCGATCACGAGACTAGCCTCGAGAAGCTTGATATCGAATT
CCCACGGGGTTGGGGTTGCGCCTTTTCCAAGGCAGCCCTGGGTTTGCGCAGGGACGCGGCTGCTCTGGGC
GTGGTTCCGGGAAACGCAGCGGCGCCGACCCTGGGTCTCGCACATTCTTCACGTCCGTTCGCAGCGTCAC
CCGGATCTTCGCCGCTACCCTTGTGGGCCCCCCGGCGACGCTTCCTGCTCCGCCCCTAAGTCGGGAAGGT
TCCTTGCGGTTCGCGGCGTGCCGGACGTGACAAACGGAAGCCGCACGTCTCACTAGTACCCTCGCAGACG
GACAGCGCCAGGGAGCAATGGCAGCGCGCCGACCGCGATGGGCTGTGGCCAATAGCGGCTGCTCAGCGGG
GCGCGCCGAGAGCAGCGGCCGGGAAGGGGCGGTGCGGGAGGCGGGGTGTGGGGCGGTAGTGTGGGCCCTG
TTCCTGCCCGCGCGGTGTTCCGCATTCTGCAAGCCTCCGGAGCGCACGTCGGCAGTCGGCTCCCTCGTTG
ACCGAATCACCGACCTCTCTCCCCAGGGGGATCCATGTTCGTCAAATCTGAGACTCTGGAGTTGAAGGAG
GAAGAGGAGGTACTGATGCTGCTGGGCTCGGCTTCCCCGGCCTCGGCGACCCTGACCCCGATGTCCTCCA
GCGCGGACGAGGAGGAGGACGAGGAGCTGCGCCGGCCGGGCTCCGCGCGTGGGCAGCGTGGAGCGGAAGC
CGGGCAGGGGGTGCAGGGCAGTCCGGCGTCGGGTGCCGGGGGTTGCCGGCCAGGGCGGCTGCTGGGCCTG
ATGCACGAGTGCAAGCGTCGCCCGTCGCGCTCACGGGCCGTCTCCCGAGGTGCCAAGACGGCGGAGACGG
TGCAGCGCATCAAGAAGACCCGCAGGCTCAAGGCCAACAACCGCGAGCGCAACCGCATGCACAACCTAAA
CGCCGCGCTGGACGCGCTGCGCGAGGTGCTGCCCACCTTCCCCGAGGATGCCAAGCTCACGAAGATCGAG
ACGCTGCGCTTCGCCCACAATTACATCTGGGCGCTCACCGAGACTCTGCGCCTGGCGGACCACTGCGCCG
GCGCCGGTGGCCTCCAGGGGGCGCTCTTCACGGAGGCGGTGCTCCTGAGCCCGGGAGCTGCGCTCGGCGC
CAGCGGGGACAGCCCTTCTCCACCTTCCTCCTGGAGCTGCACCAACAGCCCGGCGTCATCCTCCAACTCC
ACGTCCCCATACAGCTGCACTTTATCGCCCGCTAGCCCCGGGTCAGACGTGGACTACTGGCAGCCCCCAC
CTCCGGAGAAGCATCGTTATGCGCCTCACCTGCCCCTCGCCAGGGACTGTATCTAGGTCGACAATCAACC
TCTGGATTACAAAATTTGTGAAAGATTGACTGGTATTCTTAACTATGTTGCTCCTTTTACGCTATGTGGA
TACGCTGCTTTAATGCCTTTGTATCATGCTATTGCTTCCCGTATGGCTTTCATTTTCTCCTCCTTGTATA
AATCCTGGTTGCTGTCTCTTTATGAGGAGTTGTGGCCCGTTGTCAGGCAACGTGGCGTGGTGTGCACTGT
GTTTGCTGACGCAACCCCCACTGGTTGGGGCATTGCCACCACCTGTCAGCTCCTTTCCGGGACTTTCGCT
TTCCCCCTCCCTATTGCCACGGCGGAACTCATCGCCGCCTGCCTTGCCCGCTGCTGGACAGGGGCTCGGC
TGTTGGGCACTGACAATTCCGTGGTGTTGTCGGGGAAGCTGACGTCCTTTCCATGGCTGCTCGCCTGTGT
TGCCACCTGGATTCTGCGCGGGACGTCCTTCTGCTACGTCCCTTCGGCCCTCAATCCAGCGGACCTTCCT
TCCCGCGGCCTGCTGCCGGCTCTAGAGCCTCTTCCGCGTCTTCGCCTTCCCGGGTCGAGCTCGGTACCTT
TAAGACCAATGACTTACAAGGCAGCTGTAGATCTTAGCCACTTTTTAAAAGAAAAGGGGGGACTGGAAGG
GCTAATTCACTCCCAACGAAGACAAGATCTGCTTTTTGCTTGTACTGGGTCTCTCTGGTTAGACCAGATC
TGAGCCTGGGAGCTCTCTGGCTAACTAGGGAACCCACTGCTTAAGCCTCAATAAAGCTTGCCTTGAGTGC
TTCAAGTAGTGTGTGCCCGTCTGTTGTGTGACTCTGGTAACTAGAGATCCCTCAGACCCTTTTAGTCAGT
GTGGAAAATCTCTAGCAGTAGTAGTTCATGTCATCTTATTATTCAGTATTTATAACTTGCAAAGAAATGA
ATATCAGAGAGTGAGAGGAACTTGTTTATTGCAGCTTATAATGGTTACAAATAAAGCAATAGCATCACAA
ATTTCACAAATAAAGCATTTTTTTCACTGCATTCTAGTTGTGGTTTGTCCAAACTCATCAATGTATCTTA
TCATGTCTGGCTCTAGCTATCCCGCCCCTAACTCCGCCCAGTTCCGCCCATTCTCCGCCCCATGGCTGAC
TAATTTTTTTTATTTATGCAGAGGCCGAGGCCGCCTCGGCCTCTGAGCTATTCCAGAAGTAGTGAGGAGG
CTTTTTTGGAGGCCTAGGCTTTTGCGTCGAGACGTACCCAATTCGCCCTATAGTGAGTCGTATTACGCGC
GCTCACTGGCCGTCGTTTTACAACGTCGTGACTGGGAAAACCCTGGCGTTACCCAACTTAATCGCCTTGC
AGCACATCCCCCTTTCGCCAGCTGGCGTAATAGCGAAGAGGCCCGCACCGATCGCCCTTCCCAACAGTTG
CGCAGCCTGAATGGCGAATGGCGCG
[124 nt withheld, positions 7376-7499]
C
[91 nt withheld, positions 7501-7591]
A
[49 nt withheld, positions 7593-7641]
CCTTTGACGTTGGAGTCCACGTTCTTT
[37 nt withheld, positions 7669-7705]
ACCCTATCTCGGTCTATTCTTTTGATTTATAAGGGATTTTGCCGATTTCGGCCTATTGGTTAAAAAATGA
GCTGATTTAACAAAAATTTAACGCGAATTTTAACAAAATATTAACGTTTACAATTTCC
Features (pLannotate 1.2.2; 27 found; start..end, strand, type, name):
     27..131     +  promoter       AmpR promoter: bla
    132..992     +  CDS            AmpR: β-lactamase; bla; confers resistance to ampicillin, carbenicillin, and related antibiotics
   1163..1751    +  rep_origin     ori: high-copy-number ColE1/pMB1/pBR322/pUC origin of replication
   1934..2026    +  CDS            lacI (fragment): lac repressor; lacI; The lac repressor binds to the lac operator to inhibit transcription in E. coli. This inhibition can be relieved by adding lactose or isopropyl-β-D-thiogalactopyranoside (IPTG).
   2039..2060    +  protein_bind   CAP binding site: CAP binding activates transcription in the presence of cAMP. E. coli catabolite activator protein
   2075..2105    +  promoter       lac promoter: promoter for the E. coli lac operon
   2113..2129    +  protein_bind   lac operator: The lac repressor binds to the lac operator to inhibit transcription in E. coli. This inhibition can be relieved by adding lactose or isopropyl-β-D-thiogalactopyranoside (IPTG). lac repressor encoded by lacI
   2174..2192    +  promoter       T3 promoter: promoter for bacteriophage T3 RNA polymerase
   2293..2672    +  enhancer       CMV enhancer: human cytomegalovirus immediate early enhancer
   2673..2876    +  promoter       CMV promoter: human cytomegalovirus (CMV) immediate early promoter
   2891..3071    +  LTR            5' LTR (truncated): truncated 5' long terminal repeat (LTR) from HIV-1
   3115..3240    +  misc_feature   HIV-1 Ψ: packaging signal of human immunodeficiency virus type 1
   3224..3587    +  CDS            HIV-1 gag (fragment): gag protein from human immunodeficiency virus 1; gag
   3682..4018    +  ncRNA          RRE: Accession: RF00036 - HIV Rev response element
   4343..4443    +  CDS            Rev (fragment): human immunodeficiency virus 1 (HIV-1) Rev protein; rev; enhances nuclear export of unspliced and incompletely spliced viral mRNAs
   4462..4579    +  misc_feature   cPPT/CTS: central polypurine tract and central termination sequence of HIV-1
   4599..4622    -  misc_feature   MCS (fragment): pBluescript multiple cloning site
   4626..5136    +  promoter       hPGK promoter: human phosphoglycerate kinase 1 promoter
   5145..5933    +  CDS            Neurog2: NGN2_MOUSE - Also known as Ath4a, Atoh4, Ngn2. Experimental evidence at protein level: Swiss-Prot protein existence level 1. Transcriptional regulator. Involved in neuronal differentiation. Activates transcription by binding to the E box (5'- CANNTG-3'). From Mus musculus (Mouse).
   5943..6489    +  misc_feature   WPRE (fragment): woodchuck hepatitis virus posttranscriptional regulatory element
   6504..6572    +  CDS            nef (fragment): NEF_HV1Z2 - Experimental evidence at protein level: Swiss-Prot protein existence level 1. Extracellular Nef protein targets CD4(+) T-lymphocytes for apoptosis by interacting with CXCR4 surface receptors. From Human immunodeficiency virus type 1 group M subtype D (isolate Z2/CDC-Z34) (HIV-1).
   6574..6807    +  LTR            3' LTR (ΔU3): self-inactivating 3' long terminal repeat (LTR) from HIV-1
   6879..7000    +  polyA_signal   SV40 poly(A) signal: SV40 polyadenylation signal
   7019..7154    +  rep_origin     SV40 ori: SV40 origin of replication
   7187..7205    -  promoter       T7 promoter: promoter for bacteriophage T7 RNA polymerase
   7213..7368    +  CDS            lacZα (fragment): LacZα fragment of β-galactosidase; lacZ fragment
   7376..7831    +  rep_origin     f1 ori (sequence partly withheld): f1 bacteriophage origin of replication; arrow indicates direction of (+) strand synthesis
