[The description below was written by a language model from this plasmid's Addgene catalogue record and pLannotate feature annotations shown in this document.]
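Description:
Ngn2 is a third-generation-style, self-inactivating HIV-1 lentiviral transfer plasmid built on the pCCL-cppt-PGK-WPRE backbone for constitutive expression of mouse Neurogenin-2 (Neurog2) in mammalian cells. It is propagated in E. coli through a high-copy ColE1/pUC-type origin and selected with ampicillin via the β-lactamase gene. The backbone also carries an f1 origin, remnants of a pBluescript-type cloning region (lac promoter/operator, lacZα fragment, T3 and T7 promoters), and an SV40 origin and polyadenylation signal downstream of the viral cassette.

In the viral portion, a CMV enhancer/promoter replaces the U3 region of the truncated 5' LTR, so that genomic RNA can be transcribed in packaging cells without Tat. This is followed by the Ψ packaging signal with a partial gag sequence, the Rev response element for nuclear export of unspliced RNA, and the cPPT/CTS element that improves nuclear import in transduced cells. The internal expression cassette uses the human PGK promoter to drive the roughly 0.8 kb Neurog2 coding sequence, which was cloned between BamHI and SalI sites. No epitope tag or reporter is annotated. A WPRE downstream of the gene enhances transcript stability and expression, and the ΔU3 3' LTR renders the integrated provirus transcriptionally inactive at its LTRs, leaving PGK as the sole promoter.

Neurogenin-2 is a bHLH transcription factor that binds E-box motifs and promotes neuronal differentiation. The associated publication concerns the direct conversion of human fibroblasts into dopaminergic neurons, which indicates the vector is meant for lentiviral delivery of this factor in neuronal reprogramming experiments.
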