Addgene plasmid #34999: Ngn2
Depositing lab: Malin Parmar. Depositing organization: Lund University. Publication: Direct conversion of human fibroblasts to dopaminergic neurons. Pfisterer U, Kirkeby A, Torper O, Wood J, Nelander J, Dufour A, Bjorklund A, Lindvall O, Jakobsson J, Parmar M. Proc Natl Acad Sci U S A. 2011 Jun 21;108(25):10343-8. Epub 2011 Jun 6. 10.1073/pnas.1105135108 PubMed 21646515.
Backbone
  Vector backbone: pCCL-cppt-PGK-WPRE
  Backbone manufacturer: Malin Parmar
  Backbone size w/o insert (bp): 7041
  Vector type: Mammalian Expression, Lentiviral
Growth in bacteria
  Bacterial resistance: Ampicillin, 100 μg/mL
  Growth temperature: 37°C
  Growth strain: Stbl3
  Copy number: Unknown
Gene/Insert
  Gene/Insert name: Neurogenin-2 (alt name: Ngn2)
  Species: M. musculus (mouse)
  Insert size (bp): 792
  GenBank ID: NT_039240.7
  Entrez Gene: Neurog2 (a.k.a. Atoh4, Math4A, bHLHa8, ngn-2, ngn2)
  Cloning method: Restriction Enzyme; 5′ cloning site BamHI (not destroyed); 3′ cloning site SalI (not destroyed)
  Sequencing primers: 5′ ATCCGAGCAGCACTAACACG; 3′ GCACAGGCCAAAGTCACAG
Terms and licenses: Academic/Nonprofit Terms; Industry Terms: Not Available to Industry
How to cite: Ngn2 was a gift from Malin Parmar (Addgene plasmid # 34999 ; http://n2t.net/addgene:34999 ; RRID:Addgene_34999)
