>Addgene plasmid #34999 | Ngn2 | addgene partial sequence | sequence record 43880 | WPRE-R 5'-CATAGCGTAAAAGGAGCAACA-3'
ATCCAGAGGTTGATTGTCGACCTAGATACAGTCCCTGGCGAGGGGCAGGTGAGGCGCATAACGATGCTTC
TCCGGAGGTGGGGGCTGCCAGTAGTCCACGTCTGACCCGGGGCTAGCGGGCGATAAAGTGCAGCTGTATG
GGGACGTGGAGTTGGAGGATGACGCCGGGCTGTTGGTGCAGCTCCAGGAGGAAGGTGGAGAAGGGCTGTC
CCCGCTGGCGCCGAGCGCAGCTCCCGGGCTCAGGAGCACCGCCTCCGTGAAGAGCGCCCCCTGGAGGCCA
CCGGCGCCGGCGCAGTGGTCCGCCAGGCGCAGAGTCTCGGTGAGCGCCCAGATGTAATTGTGGGCGAAGC
GCAGCGTCTCGATCTTCGTGAGCTTGGCATCCTCGGGGAAGGTGGGCAGCACCTCGCGCAGCGCGTCCAG
CGCGGCGTTTAGGTTGTGCATGCGGTTGCGCTCGCGGTTGTTGGCCTTGAGCCTGCGGGTCTTCTTGATG
CGCTGCACCGTCTCCGCCGTCTTGGCACCTCGGGAGACGGCCCGTGAGCGCGACGGGCGACGCTTGCACT
CGTGCATCAGGCCCAGCAGCCGCCCTGGCCGGCAACCCCCGGCACCCGACGCCGGACTGCCCTGCACCCC
CTGCCCGGCTTCCGCTCCACGCTGCCCACGCGCGGAGCCCGGCCGGCGCAGCTCCTCGTCCTCCTCCTCG
TCCGCGCTGGAGGACATCGGGGTCAGGGTCGCCGAGGCCGGGGAAGCCGAGCCCAGCAGCATCAGTACCT
CCTCTTCCTCCTTCAACTCCAGAGTCTCAGATTTGACGAA
